>Addgene plasmid #11228 | pGEX Rad C249 | addgene full sequence | sequence record 322384 | Addgene NGS Result
CGCTCAAGGCGCACTCCCGTTCTGGATAATGTTTTTTGCGCCGACATCATAACGGTTCTGGCAAATATTC
TGAAATGAGCTGTTGACAATTAATCATCGGCTCGTATAATGTGTGGAATTGTGAGCGGATAACAATTTCA
CACAGGAAACAGTATTCATGTCCCCTATACTAGGTTATTGGAAAATTAAGGGCCTTGTGCAACCCACTCG
ACTTCTTTTGGAATATCTTGAAGAAAAATATGAAGAGCATTTGTATGAGCGCGATGAAGGTGATAAATGG
CGAAACAAAAAGTTTGAATTGGGTTTGGAGTTTCCCAATCTTCCTTATTATATTGATGGTGATGTTAAAT
TAACACAGTCTATGGCCATCATACGTTATATAGCTGACAAGCACAACATGTTGGGTGGTTGTCCAAAAGA
GCGTGCAGAGATTTCAATGCTTGAAGGAGCGGTTTTGGATATTAGATACGGTGTTTCGAGAATTGCATAT
AGTAAAGACTTTGAAACTCTCAAAGTTGATTTTCTTAGCAAGCTACCTGAAATGCTGAAAATGTTCGAAG
ATCGTTTATGTCATAAAACATATTTAAATGGTGATCATGTAACCCATCCTGACTTCATGTTGTATGACGC
TCTTGATGTTGTTTTATACATGGACCCAATGTGCCTGGATGCGTTCCCAAAATTAGTTTGTTTTAAAAAA
CGTATTGAAGCTATCCCACAAATTGATAAGTACTTGAAATCCAGCAAGTATATAGCATGGCCTTTGCAGG
GCTGGCAAGCCACGTTTGGTGGTGGCGACCATCCTCCAAAATCGGATCTGGTTCCGCGTGGATCCATGCC
GGTGGACGAGCGCGACCTGCAGGCGGCGCTGACCCCGGGTGCCCTGACGGCGGCCGCGGCCGGGACGGGG
ACCCAGGGTCCCAGGCTGGACTGGCCCGAGGACTCCGAGGACTCGCTCAGCTCAGGGGGCAGCGACTCAG
ACGAGAGCGTTTACAAGGTGCTGCTGCTGGGGGCGCCCGGCGTGGGCAAGAGCGCCCTGGCGCGCATCTT
CGGCGGTGTGGAGGACGGGCCTGAAGCAGAGGCAGCAGGGCACACCTATGATCGCTCCATTGTAGTGGAC
GGAGAAGAGGCATCACTCATGGTCTACGACATTTGGGAGCAGGACGGGGGCCGCTGGTTGCCCGGCCACT
GCATGGCCATGGGGGATGCCTATGTCATTGTGTACTCAGTGACGGACAAGGGCAGCTTCGAGAAGGCCTC
AGAACTGCGGGTCCAGCTGCGGCGTGCACGGCAAACAGATGATGTGCCCATCATCCTCGTGGGCAACAAG
AGCGACCTGGTGCGCTCTCGTGAGGTCTCGGTGGATGAGGGCCGGGCCTGCGCGGTGGTCTTTGACTGCA
AGTTCATTGAGACATCAGCGGCATTGCACCACAATGTCCAGGCGCTGTTTGAAGGTGTCTAGAATTCATC
GTGACTGACTGACGATCTGCCTCGCGCGTTTCGGTGATGACGGTGAAAACCTCTGACACATGCAGCTCCC
GGAGACGGTCACAGCTTGTCTGTAAGCGGATGCCGGGAGCAGACAAGCCCGTCAGGGCGCGTCAGCGGGT
GTTGGCGGGTGTCGGGGCGCAGCCATGACCCAGTCACGTAGCGATAGCGGAGTGTATAATTCTTGAAGAC
GAAAGGGCCTCGTGATACGCCTATTTTTATAGGTTAATGTCATGATAATAATGGTTTCTTAGACGTCAGG
TGGCACTTTTCGGGGAAATGTGCGCGGAACCCCTATTTGTTTATTTTTCTAAATACATTCAAATATGTAT
CCGCTCATGAGACAATAACCCTGATAAATGCTTCAATAATATTGAAAAAGGAAGAGTATGAGTATTCAAC
ATTTCCGTGTCGCCCTTATTCCCTTTTTTGCGGCATTTTGCCTTCCTGTTTTTGCTCACCCAGAAACGCT
GGTGAAAGTAAAAGATGCTGAAGATCAGTTGGGTGCACGAGTGGGTTACATCGAACTGGATCTCAACAGC
GGTAAGATCCTTGAGAGTTTTCGCCCCGAAGAACGTTTTCCAATGATGAGCACTTTTAAAGTTCTGCTAT
GTGGCGCGGTATTATCCCGTGTTGACGCCGGGCAAGAGCAACTCGGTCGCCGCATACACTATTCTCAGAA
TGACTTGGTTGAGTACTCACCAGTCACAGAAAAGCATCTTACGGATGGCATGACAGTAAGAGAATTATGC
AGTGCTGCCATAACCATGAGTGATAACACTGCGGCCAACTTACTTCTGACAACGATCGGAGGACCGAAGG
AGCTAACCGCTTTTTTGCACAACATGGGGGATCATGTAACTCGCCTTGATCGTTGGGAACCGGAGCTGAA
TGAAGCCATACCAAACGACGAGCGTGACACCACGATGCCTGCAGCAATGGCAACAACGTTGCGCAAACTA
TTAACTGGCGAACTACTTACTCTAGCTTCCCGGCAACAATTAATAGACTGGATGGAGGCGGATAAAGTTG
CAGGACCACTTCTGCGCTCGGCCCTTCCGGCTGGCTGGTTTATTGCTGATAAATCTGGAGCCGGTGAGCG
TGGGTCTCGCGGTATCATTGCAGCACTGGGGCCAGATGGTAAGCCCTCCCGTATCGTAGTTATCTACACG
ACGGGGAGTCAGGCAACTATGGATGAACGAAATAGACAGATCGCTGAGATAGGTGCCTCACTGATTAAGC
ATTGGTAACTGTCAGACCAAGTTTACTCATATATACTTTAGATTGATTTAAAACTTCATTTTTAATTTAA
AAGGATCTAGGTGAAGATCCTTTTTGATAATCTCATGACCAAAATCCCTTAACGTGAGTTTTCGTTCCAC
TGAGCGTCAGACCCCGTAGAAAAGATCAAAGGATCTTCTTGAGATCCTTTTTTTCTGCGCGTAATCTGCT
GCTTGCAAACAAAAAAACCACCGCTACCAGCGGTGGTTTGTTTGCCGGATCAAGAGCTACCAACTCTTTT
TCCGAAGGTAACTGGCTTCAGCAGAGCGCAGATACCAAATACTGTCCTTCTAGTGTAGCCGTAGTTAGGC
CACCACTTCAAGAACTCTGTAGCACCGCCTACATACCTCGCTCTGCTAATCCTGTTACCAGTGGCTGCTG
CCAGTGGCGATAAGTCGTGTCTTACCGGGTTGGACTCAAGACGATAGTTACCGGATAAGGCGCAGCGGTC
GGGCTGAACGGGGGGTTCGTGCACACAGCCCAGCTTGGAGCGAACGACCTACACCGAACTGAGATACCTA
CAGCGTGAGCTATGAGAAAGCGCCACGCTTCCCGAAGGGAGAAAGGCGGACAGGTATCCGGTAAGCGGCA
GGGTCGGAACAGGAGAGCGCACGAGGGAGCTTCCAGGGGGAAACGCCTGGTATCTTTATAGTCCTGTCGG
GTTTCGCCACCTCTGACTTGAGCGTCGATTTTTGTGATGCTCGTCAGGGGGGCGGAGCCTATGGAAAAAC
GCCAGCAACGCGGCCTTTTTACGGTTCCTGGCCTTTTGCTGGCCTTTTGCTCACATGTTCTTTCCTGCGT
TATCCCCTGATTCTGTGGATAACCGTATTACCGCCTTTGAGTGAGCTGATACCGCTCGCCGCAGCCGAAC
GACCGAGCGCAGCGAGTCAGTGAGCGAGGAAGCGGAAGAGCGCCTGATGCGGTATTTTCTCCTTACGCAT
CTGTGCGGTATTTCACACCGCATAAATTCCGACACCATCGAATGGCGCAAAACCTTTCGCGGTATGGCAT
GATAGCGCCCGGAAGAGAGTCAATTCAGGGTGGTGAATGTGAAACCAGTAACGTTATACGATGTCGCAGA
GTATGCCGGTGTCTCTTATCAGACCGTTTCCCGCGTGGTGAACCAGGCCAGCCACGTTTCTGCGAAAACG
CGGGAAAAAGTGGAAGCGGCGATGGCGGAGCTGAATTACATTCCCAACCGCGTGGCACAACAACTGGCGG
GCAAACAGTCGTTGCTGATTGGCGTTGCCACCTCCAGTCTGGCCCTGCACGCGCCGTCGCAAATTGTCGC
GGCGATTAAATCTCGCGCCGATCAACTGGGTGCCAGCGTGGTGGTGTCGATGGTAGAACGAAGCGGCGTC
GAAGCCTGTAAAGCGGCGGTGCACAATCTTCTCGCGCAACGCGTCAGTGGGCTGATCATTAACTATCCGC
TGGATGACCAGGATGCCATTGCTGTGGAAGCTGCCTGCACTAATGTTCCGGCGTTATTTCTTGATGTCTC
TGACCAGACACCCATCAACAGTATTATTTTCTCCCATGAAGACGGTACGCGACTGGGCGTGGAGCATCTG
GTCGCATTGGGTCACCAGCAAATCGCGCTGTTAGCGGGCCCATTAAGTTCTGTCTCGGCGCGTCTGCGTC
TGGCTGGCTGGCATAAATATCTCACTCGCAATCAAATTCAGCCGATAGCGGAACGGGAAGGCGACTGGAG
TGCCATGTCCGGTTTTCAACAAACCATGCAAATGCTGAATGAGGGCATCGTTCCCACTGCGATGCTGGTT
GCCAACGATCAGATGGCGCTGGGCGCAATGCGCGCCATTACCGAGTCCGGGCTGCGCGTTGGTGCGGATA
TCTCGGTAGTGGGATACGACGATACCGAAGACAGCTCATGTTATATCCCGCCGTTAACCACCATCAAACA
GGATTTTCGCCTGCTGGGGCAAACCAGCGTGGACCGCTTGCTGCAACTCTCTCAGGGCCAGGCGGTGAAG
GGCAATCAGCTGTTGCCCGTCTCACTGGTGAAAAGAAAAACCACCCTGGCGCCCAATACGCAAACCGCCT
CTCCCCGCGCGTTGGCCGATTCATTAATGCAGCTGGCACGACAGGTTTCCCGACTGGAAAGCGGGCAGTG
AGCGCAACGCAATTAATGTAAGTTAGCTCACTCATTAGGCACCCCAGGCTTTACACTTTATGCTTCCGGC
TCGTATGTTGTGTGGAATTGTGAGCGGATAACAATTTCACACAGGAAACAGCTATGACCATGATTACGGA
TTCACTGGCCGTCGTTTTACAACGTCGTGACTGGGAAAACCCTGGCGTTACCCAACTTAATCGCCTTGCA
GCACATCCCCCTTTCGCCAGCTGGCGTAATAGCGAAGAGGCCCGCACCGATCGCCCTTCCCAACAGTTGC
GCAGCCTGAATGGCGAATGGCGCTTTGCCTGGTTTCCGGCACCAGAAGCGGTGCCGGAAAGCTGGCTGGA
GTGCGATCTTCCTGAGGCCGATACTGTCGTCGTCCCCTCAAACTGGCAGATGCACGGTTACGATGCGCCC
ATCTACACCAACGTGACCTATCCCATTACGGTCAATCCGCCGTTTGTTCCCACGGAGAATCCGACGGGTT
GTTACTCGCTCACATTTAATGTTGATGAAAGCTGGCTACAGGAAGGCCAGACGCGAATTATTTTTGATGG
CGTTGGAATTAGCTTATCGACTGCACGGTGCACCAATGCTTCTGGCGTCAGGCAGCCATCGGAAGCTGTG
GTATGGCTGTGCAGGTCGTAAATCACTGCATAATTCGTGT
Features (pLannotate 1.2.2; 17 found; start..end, strand, type, name):
     83..111     +  promoter       tac promoter: strong E. coli promoter; hybrid between the trp and lac UV5 promoters
    119..135     +  protein_bind   lac operator: The lac repressor binds to the lac operator to inhibit transcription in E. coli. This inhibition can be relieved by adding lactose or isopropyl-β-D-thiogalactopyranoside (IPTG). lac repressor encoded by lacI
    158..811     +  CDS            GST26_SCHJA: Experimental evidence at protein level: Swiss-Prot protein existence level 1. GST isoenzymes appear to play a central role in the parasite detoxification system. Other functions are also suspected including a role in increasing the solubility of haematin in the parasite gut. From Schistosoma japonicum (Blood fluke).
    827..1459    +  CDS            RRAD (fragment): RAD_HUMAN - Also known as RAD. Experimental evidence at protein level: Swiss-Prot protein existence level 1. May play an important role in cardiac antiarrhythmia via the strong suppression of voltage-gated L-type Ca(2+) currents. Regulates voltage-dependent L-type calcium channel subunit alpha-1C trafficking to the cell membrane (By similarity). Inhibits cardiac hypertrophy through the calmodulin-dependent kinase II (CaMKII) pathway. Inhibits phosphorylation and activation of CAMK2D. From Homo sapiens (Human).
   1487..1526    +  CDS            rop (fragment): Rop protein, which maintains plasmids at low copy number; rop
   1628..1668    +  misc_feature   bom (fragment): basis of mobility region from pBR322
   1773..1877    +  promoter       AmpR promoter: bla
   1878..2738    +  CDS            AmpR: β-lactamase; bla; confers resistance to ampicillin, carbenicillin, and related antibiotics
   2909..3497    +  rep_origin     ori: high-copy-number ColE1/pMB1/pBR322/pUC origin of replication
   3683..3734    -  misc_feature   bom (fragment): basis of mobility region from pBR322
   3741..3818    +  promoter       lacI promoter: lacI
   3819..4901    +  CDS            lacI: lac repressor; lacI; The lac repressor binds to the lac operator to inhibit transcription in E. coli. This inhibition can be relieved by adding lactose or isopropyl-β-D-thiogalactopyranoside (IPTG).
   4914..4935    +  protein_bind   CAP binding site: CAP binding activates transcription in the presence of cAMP. E. coli catabolite activator protein
   4950..4980    +  promoter       lac promoter: promoter for the E. coli lac operon
   4988..5004    +  protein_bind   lac operator: The lac repressor binds to the lac operator to inhibit transcription in E. coli. This inhibition can be relieved by adding lactose or isopropyl-β-D-thiogalactopyranoside (IPTG). lac repressor encoded by lacI
   5024..5197    +  CDS            lacZα: LacZα fragment of β-galactosidase; lacZ fragment
   5461..7       -  CDS            yciV (fragment) (across the origin): RNAAM_ECOLI - Also known as trpH From Escherichia coli (strain K12).
