[The description below was written by a language model from this plasmid's Addgene catalogue record and pLannotate feature annotations shown in this document.]
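Description:
pGEX Rad C249 is a bacterial expression plasmid built on the pGEX-2T backbone for producing a truncated form of the human Ras-related GTPase Rad (RRAD) as a glutathione S-transferase fusion in E. coli. It replicates from a ColE1/pMB1-type origin, is listed as high copy, and is selected with ampicillin through the β-lactamase (AmpR) gene. The sequenced record is about 5.6 kb. Its feature table also picks up backbone remnants typical of this vector family, including short rop and bom fragments, a lac promoter/lacZα segment and a small E. coli yciV fragment.

Expression is driven by the hybrid tac promoter followed by a lac operator. The plasmid carries its own lacI gene, so transcription is repressed until relieved by IPTG. The open reading frame begins with Schistosoma japonicum GST, followed by the Rad coding fragment, which was inserted between BamHI and EcoRI sites that both remain intact. The C249 mutation deletes amino acids 249–308, and the depositor notes that this removes the calmodulin binding site. The catalogue lists the insert as roughly 800 bp, whereas the annotated RRAD match spans about 630 bp, so the annotation may cover only part of the cloned fragment.

The GST moiety allows affinity capture of the fusion protein on glutathione resin. Given the associated work on Rad-family GTPases interacting with calmodulin and calmodulin-dependent protein kinase II, the construct is suited to in vitro binding or pull-down experiments. In these, the C-terminally truncated protein can be compared with full-length Rad to map or abolish calmodulin-dependent interactions.
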