Addgene plasmid #11228: pGEX Rad C249
Depositing lab: Ronald Kahn. Depositing organization: Joslin Diabetes Center. Publication: Rad and Rad-related GTPases interact with calmodulin and calmodulin-dependent protein kinase II. Moyers JS, Bilan PJ, Zhu J, Kahn CR. J Biol Chem. 1997 May 2. 272(18):11832-9. 10.1074/jbc.272.18.11832 PubMed 9115241.
Backbone
  Vector backbone: pGEX-2T
  Backbone manufacturer: Amersham
  Backbone size w/o insert (bp): 4950
  Vector type: Bacterial Expression
Growth in bacteria
  Bacterial resistance: Ampicillin, 100 μg/mL
  Growth temperature: 37°C
  Growth strain: DH5alpha
  Copy number: High Copy
Gene/Insert
  Gene/Insert name: Rad
  Species: H. sapiens (human)
  Insert size (bp): 800
  Mutation: C249: deletion of amino acids 249-308
  Entrez Gene: RRAD (a.k.a. RAD, RAD1, REM3)
  Tag / fusion protein: GST (N terminal on backbone)
  Cloning method: Restriction Enzyme; 5′ cloning site BamHI (not destroyed); 3′ cloning site EcoRI (not destroyed)
  Sequencing primers: 5′ pGEX5'
Terms and licenses: Academic/Nonprofit Terms; Industry Terms: Not Available to Industry
Depositor comments: The C249 mutant contains a deletion of the calmodulin binding site.
How to cite: pGEX Rad C249 was a gift from Ronald Kahn (Addgene plasmid # 11228 ; http://n2t.net/addgene:11228 ; RRID:Addgene_11228)
