>Addgene plasmid #11228 | pGEX Rad C249 | addgene partial sequence | sequence record 18210 | 11228 with pGEX-5
CTGGTTCCGCGTGGATCCATGCCGGTGGACGAGCGCGACCTGCAGGCGGCGCTGACCCCGGGTGCCCTGA
CGGCGGCCGCGGCCGGGACGGGGACCCAGGGTCCCAGGCTGGACTGGCCCGAGGACTCCGAGGACTCGCT
CAGCTCAGGGGGCAGCGACTCAGACGAGAGCGTTTACAAGGTGCTGCTGCTGGGGGCGCCCGGCGTGGGC
AAGAGCGCCCTGGCGCGCATCTTCGGCGGTGTGGAGGACGGGCCTGAAGCAGAGGCAGCAGGGCACACCT
ATGATCGCTCCATTGTAGTGGACGGAGAAGAGGCATCACTCATGGTCTACGACATTTGGGAGCAGGACGG
GGGCCGCTGGTTGCCCGGCCACTGCATGGCCATGGGGGATGCCTATGTCATTGTGTACTCAGTGACGGAC
AAGGGCAGCTTCGAGAAGGCCTCAGAACTGCGGGTCCAGCTGCGGCGTGCACGGCAAACAGATGATGTGC
CCATCATCCTCGTGGGCAACAAGAGCGACCTGGTGCGCTCTCGTGAGGTCTCGGTGGATGAGGGCCGGGC
CTGCGCGGTGGTCTTTGACTGCAAGTTCATTGAGACATCAGCGGCATTGCACCACAATGTCCANGCGCTG
TTTGAANGTGTCTAGAATTCATCGTGACTGACTGACGATCTGCCTCGCGCGNTTCGGTGATGACGGTGAA
AACCTCTGANACATGCAGCTNCCGG
